Addgene plasmid #12748: DCT.VV.Orf60
Purpose: This plasmid was designed for screening purposes and may contain discrepancies relative to the current canonical GenBank version of the gene.
Depositing lab: Jack Bennink & Jon Yewdell. Depositing organization: National Institute of Allergy and Infectious Diseases (NIAID). Publication: Identification of poxvirus CD8+ T cell determinants to enable rational design and characterization of smallpox vaccines. Tscharke DC, Karupiah G, Zhou J, Palmore T, Irvine KR, Haeryfar SM, Williams S, Sidney J, Sette A, Bennink JR, Yewdell JW. J Exp Med. 2005 January 3; 201(1): 95–104. 10.1084/jem.20041912 PubMed 15623576.
Backbone
  Vector backbone: pcDNA 3.1D V5-His-TOPO
  Backbone manufacturer: Invitrogen
  Backbone size w/o insert (bp): 5514
  Vector type: Mammalian Expression
  Selectable markers: Neomycin (select with G418)
Growth in bacteria
  Bacterial resistance: Ampicillin, 100 μg/mL
  Growth temperature: 37°C
  Growth strain: DH5alpha
  Copy number: High Copy
Gene/Insert
  Gene/Insert name: VV.Orf60
  Species: Vaccinia Virus
  Insert size (bp): 228
  Cloning method: Restriction Enzyme; 5′ cloning site BamHI (not destroyed); 3′ cloning site BamHI (not destroyed)
  Sequencing primers: 5′ Universal T7
Terms and licenses: Academic/Nonprofit Terms; Industry Terms: Not Available to Industry
Depositor comments: Please see the Vaccinia kit page ( https://www.addgene.org/vvorf/ ) for more information. The kit page contains the supplemental VVOrfData spreadsheet, which includes important information about this plasmid. The plasmid and insert names provided here relate only to this library. The name of the ORF (if present) in VACV strain Copenhagen and the name of the ORF (if annotated) in VACV strain WR sequence can be found in VVOrfData spreadsheet. Please note that the amino acid sequence given for each ORF in the spreadsheet may contain some errors. Additionally, changes from the expected sequence may be present in these plasmids. Please see Addgene's quality control sequence and sequencing notes in the VVOrfData spreadsheet before ordering this plasmid.
How to cite: DCT.VV.Orf60 was a gift from Jack Bennink & Jon Yewdell (Addgene plasmid # 12748 ; http://n2t.net/addgene:12748 ; RRID:Addgene_12748)
