[The description below was written by a language model from this plasmid's Addgene catalogue record.]
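Description:
DCT.VV.Orf60 is a mammalian expression plasmid carrying a short vaccinia virus open reading frame, designated VV.Orf60, of about 228 bp in the commercial pcDNA 3.1D V5-His-TOPO backbone (about 5.5 kb without the insert). It is maintained as a high-copy plasmid in E. coli under ampicillin selection. It also carries a neomycin resistance marker, so transfected mammalian cells can be selected with G418. The record lists BamHI sites flanking the insert, both retained, and a universal T7 primer for sequencing from the 5′ side. No feature table is provided, so the promoter and tag configuration are not stated explicitly. Vectors of the pcDNA 3.1 family generally drive inserts from the CMV immediate-early promoter, and this backbone's name refers to C-terminal V5 and polyhistidine tags. The record does not say whether the ORF is in frame with those tags.

The plasmid belongs to a library of individually cloned vaccinia virus ORFs built for screening, associated with work identifying poxvirus CD8+ T cell determinants to support the design and characterisation of smallpox vaccines. In that setting, expressing single viral ORFs in transfected cells allows the ORFs encoding T cell antigens to be identified. The "Orf60" name is specific to this library; the corresponding ORF names in the Copenhagen and WR strains are given only in a supplementary spreadsheet supplied with the kit. The depositors caution that the clones were made for screening and may differ from the canonical gene sequence, so the insert should be checked against the available quality-control sequence before anyone relies on it.
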