>Addgene plasmid #12748 | DCT.VV.Orf60 | addgene partial sequence | sequence record 19143 | T7 5'-TAATACGACTCACTATAGGG-3'
ACCGAATTCCAGCTGACCACCATGAAGTACGATGTTATTGTTTACTGGTATATCTGGAAAGAAATCTACC
AGTCTAGGAATAAGAGATTGATATCGCATAGAAATAGTAAAGTTTATAATCTCATCATCGAAGAGCATTT
TGTTACCATTGTAATAAATATCCACTCTGTCATATGTATAAATGAAGTACTGTTCAAACATGATGAGATG
TTTATATGTTGGCATAGTAGTGAGATCGACGTTTGGTAAGCAATTCCCGGGGATCCAAGGGTCAAGACAA
TTCTGCAGATATCCAGCACAGTGGCGGCCGCTCGAGTCTAGAGGGCCCGCGGTTCGAAGGTAAGCCTATC
CCTAACCCTCTCCTCGGTCTCGATTCTACGCGTACCGGTCATCATCACCATCACCATTGAGTTTAAACCC
GCTGATCAGCCTCGACTGTGCCTTCTAGTTGCCAGCCATCTGTTGTTTGCCCCTCCCCCGTGCCTTCCTT
GACCCTGGAAGGTGCCACTCCCACTGTCCTTTCCTAATAAAATGAGGAAATTGCATCGCATTGTCTGAGT
AGGTGTCATTC
